>Addgene plasmid #217793 | HUHe variant click editor (CE1) - pCMV-T7-GoCV-nCas9-EcKlenow (JO1277) | addgene full sequence | sequence record 432858 | Addgene NGS Result
ACTGATCTTCAGCATCTTTTACTTTCACCAGCGTTTCTGGGTGAGCAAAAACAGGAAGGCAAAATGCCGC
AAAAAAGGGAATAAGGGCGACACGGAAATGTTGAATACTCATACTCTTCCTTTTTCAATATTATTGAAGC
ATTTATCAGGGTTATTGTCTCATGAGCGGATACATATTTGAATGTATTTAGAAAAATAAACAAATAGGGG
TTCCGCGCACATTTCCCCGAAAAGTGCCACCTGACGTCGACGGATCGGGAGATCGATCTCCCGATCCCCT
AGGGTCGACTCTCAGTACAATCTGCTCTGATGCCGCATAGTTAAGCCAGTATCTGCTCCCTGCTTGTGTG
TTGGAGGTCGCTGAGTAGTGCGCGAGCAAAATTTAAGCTACAACAAGGCAAGGCTTGACCGACAATTGCA
TGAAGAATCTGCTTAGGGTTAGGCGTTTTGCGCTGCTTCGCGATGTACGGGCCAGATATACGCGTTGACA
TTGATTATTGACTAGTTATTAATAGTAATCAATTACGGGGTCATTAGTTCATAGCCCATATATGGAGTTC
CGCGTTACATAACTTACGGTAAATGGCCCGCCTGGCTGACCGCCCAACGACCCCCGCCCATTGACGTCAA
TAATGACGTATGTTCCCATAGTAACGCCAATAGGGACTTTCCATTGACGTCAATGGGTGGAGTATTTACG
GTAAACTGCCCACTTGGCAGTACATCAAGTGTATCATATGCCAAGTACGCCCCCTATTGACGTCAATGAC
GGTAAATGGCCCGCCTGGCATTATGCCCAGTACATGACCTTATGGGACTTTCCTACTTGGCAGTACATCT
ACGTATTAGTCATCGCTATTACCATGGTGATGCGGTTTTGGCAGTACATCAATGGGCGTGGATAGCGGTT
TGACTCACGGGGATTTCCAAGTCTCCACCCCATTGACGTCAATGGGAGTTTGTTTTGGCACCAAAATCAA
CGGGACTTTCCAAAATGTCGTAACAACTCCGCCCCATTGACGCAAATGGGCGGTAGGCGTGTACGGTGGG
AGGTCTATATAAGCAGAGCTGGTTTAGTGAACCGTCAGATCCGCTAGAGATCCGCGGCCGCTAATACGAC
TCACTATAGGGAGAGCCGCCACCATGGCCAAAAACGGCAACTACAGCTACAAGCGGTGGGTGTTCACCAT
CAACAACCCCACATTCGAGGACTACTGCGCCGTGGTGGAATTCTGCAACCTCGACAATTGCAAGTTCGCC
ATCGTGGGAGAGGAAAAGGGCGAGAAAGAGGGCACCCCTCACCTGCAGGGCTTTCTGAGCCTGAGAAAGA
ACGCCAAGGCCGCTGCTCTGGAAGAGAACCTGGGCGGAAGAGCCTGGCTGTCTAGAGCCAGAGGCAGCGA
CGAGGATAATGAGGAATATTGTAGCAAGGAATCCACCTACCTGCGGGTCGGCGAGCCTAACCGGAAGGGC
AGAAGCAGCGGAGGCTCTAGCGGCTCCGAGACACCCGGCACATCTGAGTCCGCCACCCCTGAGAGCAGCG
GCGGCAGCGACAAGAAGTACAGCATCGGCCTGGACATCGGCACCAACTCTGTGGGCTGGGCCGTGATCAC
CGACGAGTACAAGGTGCCCAGCAAGAAATTCAAGGTGCTGGGCAACACCGACCGGCACAGCATCAAGAAG
AACCTGATCGGAGCCCTGCTGTTCGACAGCGGCGAAACAGCCGAGGCCACCCGGCTGAAGAGAACCGCCA
GAAGAAGATACACCAGACGGAAGAACCGGATCTGCTATCTGCAAGAGATCTTCAGCAACGAGATGGCCAA
GGTGGACGACAGCTTCTTCCACAGACTGGAAGAGTCCTTCCTGGTGGAAGAGGATAAGAAGCACGAGCGG
CACCCCATCTTCGGCAACATCGTGGACGAGGTGGCCTACCACGAGAAGTACCCCACCATCTACCACCTGA
GAAAGAAACTGGTGGACAGCACCGACAAGGCCGACCTGCGGCTGATCTATCTGGCCCTGGCCCACATGAT
CAAGTTCCGGGGCCACTTCCTGATCGAGGGCGACCTGAACCCCGACAACAGCGACGTGGACAAGCTGTTC
ATCCAGCTGGTGCAGACCTACAACCAGCTGTTCGAGGAAAACCCCATCAACGCCAGCGGCGTGGACGCCA
AGGCCATCCTGTCTGCCAGACTGAGCAAGAGCAGACGGCTGGAAAATCTGATCGCCCAGCTGCCCGGCGA
GAAGAAGAATGGCCTGTTCGGAAACCTGATTGCCCTGAGCCTGGGCCTGACCCCCAACTTCAAGAGCAAC
TTCGACCTGGCCGAGGATGCCAAACTGCAGCTGAGCAAGGACACCTACGACGACGACCTGGACAACCTGC
TGGCCCAGATCGGCGACCAGTACGCCGACCTGTTTCTGGCCGCCAAGAACCTGTCCGACGCCATCCTGCT
GAGCGACATCCTGAGAGTGAACACCGAGATCACCAAGGCCCCCCTGAGCGCCTCTATGATCAAGAGATAC
GACGAGCACCACCAGGACCTGACCCTGCTGAAAGCTCTCGTGCGGCAGCAGCTGCCTGAGAAGTACAAAG
AGATTTTCTTCGACCAGAGCAAGAACGGCTACGCCGGCTACATTGACGGCGGAGCCAGCCAGGAAGAGTT
CTACAAGTTCATCAAGCCCATCCTGGAAAAGATGGACGGCACCGAGGAACTGCTCGTGAAGCTGAACAGA
GAGGACCTGCTGCGGAAGCAGCGGACCTTCGACAACGGCAGCATCCCCCACCAGATCCACCTGGGAGAGC
TGCACGCCATTCTGCGGCGGCAGGAAGATTTTTACCCATTCCTGAAGGACAACCGGGAAAAGATCGAGAA
GATCCTGACCTTCCGCATCCCCTACTACGTGGGCCCTCTGGCCAGGGGAAACAGCAGATTCGCCTGGATG
ACCAGAAAGAGCGAGGAAACCATCACCCCCTGGAACTTCGAGGAAGTGGTGGACAAGGGCGCTTCCGCCC
AGAGCTTCATCGAGCGGATGACCAACTTCGATAAGAACCTGCCCAACGAGAAGGTGCTGCCCAAGCACAG
CCTGCTGTACGAGTACTTCACCGTGTATAACGAGCTGACCAAAGTGAAATACGTGACCGAGGGAATGAGA
AAGCCCGCCTTCCTGAGCGGCGAGCAGAAAAAGGCCATCGTGGACCTGCTGTTCAAGACCAACCGGAAAG
TGACCGTGAAGCAGCTGAAAGAGGACTACTTCAAGAAAATCGAGTGCTTCGACTCCGTGGAAATCTCCGG
CGTGGAAGATCGGTTCAACGCCTCCCTGGGCACATACCACGATCTGCTGAAAATTATCAAGGACAAGGAC
TTCCTGGACAATGAGGAAAACGAGGACATTCTGGAAGATATCGTGCTGACCCTGACACTGTTTGAGGACA
GAGAGATGATCGAGGAACGGCTGAAAACCTATGCCCACCTGTTCGACGACAAAGTGATGAAGCAGCTGAA
GCGGCGGAGATACACCGGCTGGGGCAGGCTGAGCCGGAAGCTGATCAACGGCATCCGGGACAAGCAGTCC
GGCAAGACAATCCTGGATTTCCTGAAGTCCGACGGCTTCGCCAACAGAAACTTCATGCAGCTGATCCACG
ACGACAGCCTGACCTTTAAAGAGGACATCCAGAAAGCCCAGGTGTCCGGCCAGGGCGATAGCCTGCACGA
GCACATTGCCAATCTGGCCGGCAGCCCCGCCATTAAGAAGGGCATCCTGCAGACAGTGAAGGTGGTGGAC
GAGCTCGTGAAAGTGATGGGCCGGCACAAGCCCGAGAACATCGTGATCGAAATGGCCAGAGAGAACCAGA
CCACCCAGAAGGGACAGAAGAACAGCCGCGAGAGAATGAAGCGGATCGAAGAGGGCATCAAAGAGCTGGG
CAGCCAGATCCTGAAAGAACACCCCGTGGAAAACACCCAGCTGCAGAACGAGAAGCTGTACCTGTACTAC
CTGCAGAATGGGCGGGATATGTACGTGGACCAGGAACTGGACATCAACCGGCTGTCCGACTACGATGTGG
ACGCTATCGTGCCTCAGAGCTTTCTGAAGGACGACTCCATCGACAACAAGGTGCTGACCAGAAGCGACAA
GAACCGGGGCAAGAGCGACAACGTGCCCTCCGAAGAGGTCGTGAAGAAGATGAAGAACTACTGGCGGCAG
CTGCTGAACGCCAAGCTGATTACCCAGAGAAAGTTCGACAATCTGACCAAGGCCGAGAGAGGCGGCCTGA
GCGAACTGGATAAGGCCGGCTTCATCAAGAGACAGCTGGTGGAAACCCGGCAGATCACAAAGCACGTGGC
ACAGATCCTGGACTCCCGGATGAACACTAAGTACGACGAGAATGACAAGCTGATCCGGGAAGTGAAAGTG
ATCACCCTGAAGTCCAAGCTGGTGTCCGATTTCCGGAAGGATTTCCAGTTTTACAAAGTGCGCGAGATCA
ACAACTACCACCACGCCCACGACGCCTACCTGAACGCCGTCGTGGGAACCGCCCTGATCAAAAAGTACCC
TAAGCTGGAAAGCGAGTTCGTGTACGGCGACTACAAGGTGTACGACGTGCGGAAGATGATCGCCAAGAGC
GAGCAGGAAATCGGCAAGGCTACCGCCAAGTACTTCTTCTACAGCAACATCATGAACTTTTTCAAGACCG
AGATTACCCTGGCCAACGGCGAGATCCGGAAGCGGCCTCTGATCGAGACAAACGGCGAAACCGGGGAGAT
CGTGTGGGATAAGGGCCGGGATTTTGCCACCGTGCGGAAAGTGCTGAGCATGCCCCAAGTGAATATCGTG
AAAAAGACCGAGGTGCAGACAGGCGGCTTCAGCAAAGAGTCTATCCTGCCCAAGAGGAACAGCGATAAGC
TGATCGCCAGAAAGAAGGACTGGGACCCTAAGAAGTACGGCGGCTTCGACAGCCCCACCGTGGCCTATTC
TGTGCTGGTGGTGGCCAAAGTGGAAAAGGGCAAGTCCAAGAAACTGAAGAGTGTGAAAGAGCTGCTGGGG
ATCACCATCATGGAAAGAAGCAGCTTCGAGAAGAATCCCATCGACTTTCTGGAAGCCAAGGGCTACAAAG
AAGTGAAAAAGGACCTGATCATCAAGCTGCCTAAGTACTCCCTGTTCGAGCTGGAAAACGGCCGGAAGAG
AATGCTGGCCTCTGCCGGCGAACTGCAGAAGGGAAACGAACTGGCCCTGCCCTCCAAATATGTGAACTTC
CTGTACCTGGCCAGCCACTATGAGAAGCTGAAGGGCTCCCCCGAGGATAATGAGCAGAAACAGCTGTTTG
TGGAACAGCACAAGCACTACCTGGACGAGATCATCGAGCAGATCAGCGAGTTCTCCAAGAGAGTGATCCT
GGCCGACGCTAATCTGGACAAAGTGCTGTCCGCCTACAACAAGCACCGGGATAAGCCCATCAGAGAGCAG
GCCGAGAATATCATCCACCTGTTTACCCTGACCAATCTGGGAGCCCCTGCCGCCTTCAAGTACTTTGACA
CCACCATCGACCGGAAGAGGTACACCAGCACCAAAGAGGTGCTGGACGCCACCCTGATCCACCAGAGCAT
CACCGGCCTGTACGAGACACGGATCGACCTGTCTCAGCTGGGAGGTGACTCCGGCGGAAGCTCTGGTGGC
AGCAAGCGGACCGCCGACGGCTCTGAATTCGAGAGCCCTAAGAAGAAAAGAAAGGTGAGCGGAGGCTCTA
GCGGCGGAAGCGTTATCTCCTACGACAACTACGTGACCATCCTGGACGAAGAGACACTGAAGGCTTGGAT
CGCTAAACTGGAAAAAGCCCCTGTGTTCGCCTTCGCCACCGCCACCGACTCCTTAGATAACATCAGCGCC
AACCTGGTGGGCCTGTCTTTCGCCATCGAGCCTGGCGTGGCCGCCTACATCCCCGTGGCCCACGATTACC
TGGATGCCCCAGATCAAATCAGCAGAGAGAGAGCACTGGAGCTCCTGAAGCCCCTGCTGGAGGACGAGAA
GGCCCTGAAGGTGGGACAGAACCTGAAATACGATAGGGGAATCCTGGCTAATTACGGCATCGAGCTGAGA
GGCATCGCCTTCGATACCATGCTGGAATCTTACATCCTGAACAGCGTGGCCGGCCGCCACGACATGGACA
GCCTGGCTGAACGGTGGCTGAAGCACAAAACCATCACCTTCGAAGAGATCGCCGGAAAGGGCAAGAACCA
GCTGACATTTAATCAGATCGCACTGGAAGAAGCCGGCAGATACGCCGCTGAGGACGCCGACGTGACCCTT
CAGCTGCACCTGAAGATGTGGCCCGATCTGCAGAAGCACAAGGGCCCACTAAACGTGTTCGAGAACATCG
AGATGCCTCTGGTGCCCGTCCTGAGCAGAATCGAGAGGAATGGCGTGAAGATCGACCCCAAGGTGCTGCA
CAACCACAGCGAGGAACTGACACTGCGGCTGGCCGAGCTGGAAAAGAAGGCCCACGAAATCGCCGGCGAG
GAGTTCAACCTGTCTAGCACCAAGCAGCTACAAACAATCCTGTTCGAGAAGCAGGGCATTAAGCCTCTGA
AAAAGACACCTGGCGGAGCCCCCAGCACCAGCGAAGAAGTGCTGGAGGAACTGGCGCTGGATTACCCTCT
GCCCAAAGTGATCCTGGAATATAGAGGACTGGCCAAGCTGAAGTCTACATACACCGACAAGCTGCCTCTG
ATGATCAACCCCAAGACCGGCCGGGTGCATACATCTTATCACCAGGCCGTGACAGCCACCGGCCGGCTGA
GCAGCACAGATCCTAACCTGCAAAACATCCCAGTGCGGAACGAAGAGGGCAGAAGAATCAGACAGGCTTT
CATTGCCCCTGAGGACTACGTCATCGTGTCTGCTGACTACAGCCAGATAGAACTGAGAATCATGGCCCAT
CTGTCTCGGGACAAGGGCCTGCTGACCGCTTTTGCAGAAGGCAAGGACATCCACAGAGCCACCGCTGCCG
AAGTGTTCGGCCTGCCTCTGGAAACAGTGACCAGCGAGCAAAGAAGGTCCGCCAAGGCCATTAACTTCGG
CCTGATCTACGGCATGAGCGCCTTTGGCCTGGCCAGACAGCTCAACATCCCTAGAAAGGAGGCCCAGAAA
TACATGGACCTGTACTTCGAGCGGTACCCCGGCGTGCTGGAGTACATGGAACGGACCAGAGCCCAGGCTA
AAGAGCAGGGATACGTGGAAACCCTGGATGGCCGGAGACTGTATCTGCCTGACATCAAGAGCAGCAACGG
CGCCAGAAGAGCCGCCGCTGAGAGAGCTGCTATCAACGCCCCTATGCAGGGCACCGCCGCCGACATCATC
AAGCGGGCCATGATCGCCGTGGACGCCTGGCTGCAGGCCGAGCAGCCTAGAGTGCGGATGATCATGCAGG
TGCACGACGAGCTGGTGTTTGAGGTGCACAAGGACGACGTGGATGCTGTGGCCAAGCAGATTCACCAGCT
GATGGAAAATTGCACCAGACTGGACGTGCCACTGCTGGTCGAGGTTGGAAGCGGAGAGAATTGGGACCAG
GCCCACTCTGGCGGCTCAAAAAGAACCGCCGACGGCAGCGAATTCGAGTCTCCCAAGAAGAAGAGGAAAG
TCTGACCGGTCATCATCACCATCACCATTGAGTTTAAACCCGCTGATCAGCCTCGACTGTGCCTTCTAGT
TGCCAGCCATCTGTTGTTTGCCCCTCCCCCGTGCCTTCCTTGACCCTGGAAGGTGCCACTCCCACTGTCC
TTTCCTAATAAAATGAGGAAATTGCATCGCATTGTCTGAGTAGGTGTCATTCTATTCTGGGGGGTGGGGT
GGGGCAGGACAGCAAGGGGGAGGATTGGGAAGACAATAGCAGGCATGCTGGGGATGCGGTGGGCTCTATG
GCTTCTGAGGCGGAAAGAACCAGCTGGGGCTCGATACCGTCGACCTCTAGCTAGAGCTTGGCGTAATCAT
GGTCATAGCTGTTTCCTGTGTGAAATTGTTATCCGCTCACAATTCCACACAACATACGAGCCGGAAGCAT
AAAGTGTAAAGCCTAGGGTGCCTAATGAGTGAGCTAACTCACATTAATTGCGTTGCGCTCACTGCCCGCT
TTCCAGTCGGGAAACCTGTCGTGCCAGCTGCATTAATGAATCGGCCAACGCGCGGGGAGAGGCGGTTTGC
GTATTGGGCGCTCTTCCGCTTCCTCGCTCACTGACTCGCTGCGCTCGGTCGTTCGGCTGCGGCGAGCGGT
ATCAGCTCACTCAAAGGCGGTAATACGGTTATCCACAGAATCAGGGGATAACGCAGGAAAGAACATGTGA
GCAAAAGGCCAGCAAAAGGCCAGGAACCGTAAAAAGGCCGCGTTGCTGGCGTTTTTCCATAGGCTCCGCC
CCCCTGACGAGCATCACAAAAATCGACGCTCAAGTCAGAGGTGGCGAAACCCGACAGGACTATAAAGATA
CCAGGCGTTTCCCCCTGGAAGCTCCCTCGTGCGCTCTCCTGTTCCGACCCTGCCGCTTACCGGATACCTG
TCCGCCTTTCTCCCTTCGGGAAGCGTGGCGCTTTCTCATAGCTCACGCTGTAGGTATCTCAGTTCGGTGT
AGGTCGTTCGCTCCAAGCTGGGCTGTGTGCACGAACCCCCCGTTCAGCCCGACCGCTGCGCCTTATCCGG
TAACTATCGTCTTGAGTCCAACCCGGTAAGACACGACTTATCGCCACTGGCAGCAGCCACTGGTAACAGG
ATTAGCAGAGCGAGGTATGTAGGCGGTGCTACAGAGTTCTTGAAGTGGTGGCCTAACTACGGCTACACTA
GAAGAACAGTATTTGGTATCTGCGCTCTGCTGAAGCCAGTTACCTTCGGAAAAAGAGTTGGTAGCTCTTG
ATCCGGCAAACAAACCACCGCTGGTAGCGGTGGTTTTTTTGTTTGCAAGCAGCAGATTACGCGCAGAAAA
AAAGGATCTCAAGAAGATCCTTTGATCTTTTCTACGGGGTCTGACGCTCAGTGGAACGAAAACTCACGTT
AAGGGATTTTGGTCATGAGATTATCAAAAAGGATCTTCACCTAGATCCTTTTAAATTAAAAATGAAGTTT
TAAATCAATCTAAAGTATATATGAGTAAACTTGGTCTGACAGTTACCAATGCTTAATCAGTGAGGCACCT
ATCTCAGCGATCTGTCTATTTCGTTCATCCATAGTTGCCTGACTCCCCGTCGTGTAGATAACTACGATAC
GGGAGGGCTTACCATCTGGCCCCAGTGCTGCAATGATACCGCGCGAACCACGCTCACCGGCTCCAGATTT
ATCAGCAATAAACCAGCCAGCCGGAAGGGCCGAGCGCAGAAGTGGTCCTGCAACTTTATCCGCCTCCATC
CAGTCTATTAATTGTTGCCGGGAAGCTAGAGTAAGTAGTTCGCCAGTTAATAGTTTGCGCAACGTTGTTG
CCATTGCTACAGGCATCGTGGTGTCACGCTCGTCGTTTGGTATGGCTTCATTCAGCTCCGGTTCCCAACG
ATCAAGGCGAGTTACATGATCCCCCATGTTGTGCAAAAAAGCGGTTAGCTCCTTCGGTCCTCCGATCGTT
GTCAGAAGTAAGTTGGCCGCAGTGTTATCACTCATGGTTATGGCAGCACTGCATAATTCTCTTACTGTCA
TGCCATCCGTAAGATGCTTTTCTGTGACTGGTGAGTACTCAACCAAGTCATTCTGAGAATAGTGTATGCG
GCGACCGAGTTGCTCTTGCCCGGCGTCAATACGGGATAATACCGCGCCACATAGCAGAACTTTAAAAGTG
CTCATCATTGGAAAACGTTCTTCGGGGCGAAAACTCTCAAGGATCTTACCGCTGTTGAGATCCAGTTCGA
TGTAACCCACTCGTGCACCCA
Features (pLannotate 1.2.2; 18 found; start..end, strand, type, name):
    113..217     -  promoter       AmpR promoter: bla
    288..332     -  misc_feature   bom (fragment): basis of mobility region from pBR322
    487..866     +  enhancer       CMV enhancer: human cytomegalovirus immediate early enhancer
    867..1070    +  promoter       CMV promoter: human cytomegalovirus (CMV) immediate early promoter
   1112..1130    +  promoter       T7 promoter: promoter for bacteriophage T7 RNA polymerase
   1171..1431    +  CDS            Rep (fragment): REP_BFDV - Experimental evidence at protein level: Swiss-Prot protein existence level 1. Essential for the replication of viral ssDNA. The closed circular ssDNA genome is first converted to a superhelical dsDNA. Rep and/or Rep' binds a specific hairpin at the genome origin of replication. Introduces an endonucleolytic nick within the conserved sequence 5'-AGTATTAC-3' in the intergenic region of the genome, thereby initiating the rolling circle replication (RCR). Following cleavage, binds covalently to the 5'-phosphate of DNA as a tyrosyl ester. The cleavage gives rise to a free 3'-OH that serv
   1549..3150    +  CDS            Cas9(N): N-terminal portion of Streptococcus pyogenes Cas9 (Zetsche et al., 2015)
   3151..5645    +  CDS            Cas9(C) (fragment): C-terminal portion of Streptococcus pyogenes Cas9 (Zetsche et al., 2015)
   5749..7566    +  CDS            polA (fragment): DPO1_ECOLI - Also known as resA. Experimental evidence at protein level: Swiss-Prot protein existence level 1. In addition to polymerase activity, this DNA polymerase exhibits 3'-5' and 5'-3' exonuclease activity. It is able to utilize nicked circular duplex DNA as a template and can unwind the parental DNA strand from its template. From Escherichia coli (strain K12).
   7687..7911    +  polyA_signal   bGH poly(A) signal: bovine growth hormone polyadenylation signal
   7915..7936    +  promoter       SV40 promoter (fragment): SV40 enhancer and early promoter
   7941..7957    +  misc_feature   MCS (fragment): pBluescript multiple cloning site
   8006..8022    -  protein_bind   lac operator: The lac repressor binds to the lac operator to inhibit transcription in E. coli. This inhibition can be relieved by adding lactose or isopropyl-β-D-thiogalactopyranoside (IPTG). lac repressor encoded by lacI
   8030..8060    -  promoter       lac promoter: promoter for the E. coli lac operon
   8075..8096    -  protein_bind   CAP binding site: CAP binding activates transcription in the presence of cAMP. E. coli catabolite activator protein
   8109..8201    -  CDS            lacI (fragment): lac repressor; lacI; The lac repressor binds to the lac operator to inhibit transcription in E. coli. This inhibition can be relieved by adding lactose or isopropyl-β-D-thiogalactopyranoside (IPTG).
   8384..8972    -  rep_origin     ori: high-copy-number ColE1/pMB1/pBR322/pUC origin of replication
   9143..112     -  CDS            AmpR (across the origin): β-lactamase; bla; confers resistance to ampicillin, carbenicillin, and related antibiotics
