[The description below was written by a language model from this plasmid's Addgene catalogue record and pLannotate feature annotations shown in this document.]
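Description:
HUHe variant click editor (CE1) - pCMV-T7-GoCV-nCas9-EcKlenow (JO1277) is a 9,891-nt mammalian expression and in vitro transcription plasmid built by Gibson cloning into the pCMV-T7-SpCas9-P2A-EGFP (RTW3027) backbone. It is propagated in E. coli as a high-copy plasmid through a ColE1/pUC-type origin and selected with ampicillin via the β-lactamase gene. Small remnants of lac regulatory elements, a bom fragment and an SV40 promoter fragment are also annotated in the backbone and appear to be vestigial.

The payload is a single synthetic fusion protein, GoCV-XTEN-nSpCas9-BPNLS-EcKlenow(-exo)-BPNLS. A CMV enhancer/promoter drives expression in mammalian cells, and a T7 promoter placed just downstream allows the same open reading frame to be transcribed into mRNA in vitro; a bGH polyadenylation signal terminates the transcript. At the N terminus is the GoCV HUH endonuclease, which the annotation tool detects only by its similarity to a circovirus Rep protein. Enzymes of this family nick a specific single-stranded DNA sequence and remain covalently attached to it through a tyrosyl linkage. This domain is joined by an XTEN linker to SpCas9 carrying H840A, a nickase, followed by a bipartite nuclear localization signal, the E. coli DNA polymerase I Klenow fragment made 3'-5' exonuclease-deficient by D355A/E357A, and a second BPNLS. No P2A-EGFP reporter from the parent backbone is annotated in the feature table.

The construct is one variant of the CE1 click editor, differing in the HUH endonuclease used. In click editing, the HUH domain tethers a DNA template to the editor while the nickase exposes a genomic 3' end that the DNA-dependent polymerase extends, allowing programmable genome writing. No guide RNA cassette is annotated, so targeting components would have to be supplied separately.
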