Addgene plasmid #217793: HUHe variant click editor (CE1) - pCMV-T7-GoCV-nCas9-EcKlenow (JO1277)
Purpose: Variant CE1 construct with GoCV HUH endonuclease, expressed from CMV or T7 promoters.
Depositing lab: Benjamin Kleinstiver. Depositing organization: Massachusetts General Hospital. Publication: Click editing enables programmable genome writing using DNA polymerases and HUH endonucleases. Ferreira da Silva J, Tou CJ, King EM, Eller ML, Rufino-Ramos D, Ma L, Cromwell CR, Metovic J, Benning FMC, Chao LH, Eichler FS, Kleinstiver BP. Nat Biotechnol. 2024 Jul 22. doi: 10.1038/s41587-024-02324-x. PubMed 39039307.
Backbone
  Vector backbone: pCMV-T7-SpCas9-P2A-EGFP (RTW3027)
  Backbone manufacturer: Addgene #139987
  Vector type: Mammalian Expression, CRISPR ; in vitro transcription; T7 promoter
Growth in bacteria
  Bacterial resistance: Ampicillin, 100 μg/mL
  Growth temperature: 37°C
  Growth strain: DH5alpha
  Copy number: High Copy
Gene/Insert
  Gene/Insert name: GoCV-XTEN-nSpCas9-BPNLS-EcKlenow(-exo)-BPNLS (alt name: JO1277)
  Species: Synthetic
  Mutation: nSpCas9(H840A); EcKlenow(-exo;D355A/E357A)
  Promoter: CMV and T7
  Tag / fusion protein: BPNLS (C terminal on backbone)
  Cloning method: Gibson Cloning
  Sequencing primers: 5′ oBK6928-CCAAGTCTCCACCCCATTGACG; 3′ oBK219-GGGAGTGGCACCTTCCAGGGTC
Terms and licenses: Academic/Nonprofit Terms; Industry Terms: Not Available to Industry
Depositor comments: Please visit https://doi.org/10.1101/2023.09.12.557440 for bioRxiv preprint.
How to cite: HUHe variant click editor (CE1) - pCMV-T7-GoCV-nCas9-EcKlenow (JO1277) was a gift from Benjamin Kleinstiver (Addgene plasmid # 217793 ; http://n2t.net/addgene:217793 ; RRID:Addgene_217793)
